Addgene plasmid #207928: pMP108
Purpose: (Empty Backbone) Premade plasma membrane marker, pUBQ10:PiP1;4:PmScarlet-I:tHSP18.2M:FastRed, for braiding
Depositing lab: Alexis Maizel. Depositing organization: Universitaet Heidelberg. Publication: GreenGate 2.0: Backwards compatible addons for assembly of complex transcriptional units and their stacking with GreenGate. Piepers M, Erbstein K, Reyes-Hernandez J, Song C, Tessi T, Petrasiunaite V, Faerber N, Distel K, Maizel A. PLoS One. 2023 Sep 8;18(9):e0290097. doi: 10.1371/journal.pone.0290097. eCollection 2023. PubMed 37682951.
Backbone
  Vector backbone: pCAMBIA
  Vector type: Plant Expression
Growth in bacteria
  Bacterial resistance: Kanamycin, 50 μg/mL
  Growth temperature: 37°C
  Growth strain: DH5alpha
  Copy number: High Copy
Gene/Insert
  Gene/Insert name: None
Terms and licenses: Academic/Nonprofit Terms; Industry Terms: Not Available to Industry
How to cite: pMP108 was a gift from Alexis Maizel (Addgene plasmid # 207928 ; http://n2t.net/addgene:207928 ; RRID:Addgene_207928)
