[The description below was written by a language model from this plasmid's Addgene catalogue record and pLannotate feature annotations shown in this document.]
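Description:
pMP108 is a pCAMBIA-based binary plant expression vector of about 12 kb from the GreenGate 2.0 toolkit. It is catalogued as an empty backbone because it has no user-supplied insert, although it already carries a premade plasma membrane marker and is meant to serve as a starting plasmid for "braiding", the toolkit's procedure for stacking several transcriptional units. In E. coli it replicates from a high-copy ColE1/pMB1-type origin, next to a pBR322 bom site and a remnant of rop, and is selected with kanamycin through an aph(3')-Ia gene. The pVS1 oriV, RepA and StaA functions provide replication and stable maintenance in Agrobacterium. Nopaline-type left and right border repeats mark the T-DNA that is transferred into plant cells.

Two expression units are annotated within the T-DNA. In the first, the Arabidopsis aquaporin PIP1;4, an integral plasma membrane protein, is fused at its C-terminus to the red fluorescent protein mScarlet-I and followed by the Arabidopsis HSP18.2 terminator. The catalogue entry says this unit is driven by the UBQ10 promoter, which the automated annotation did not pick up, though an unannotated stretch lies upstream of the PIP1;4 coding sequence. The second unit is the FastRed seed selection marker. It consists of an oleosin coding sequence (matched to Brassica napus OLEO2) fused to a red fluorescent protein annotated as mCherry and ends in a NOS terminator, so that transgenic seeds can be identified by red fluorescence instead of antibiotic or herbicide selection. Its promoter is not annotated. A nearby fragment matching Arabidopsis MSR4 probably reflects genomic sequence carried along with a regulatory region, but the record does not explain it. The plasmid is typically used to label the plasma membrane in plants, alone or stacked with further GreenGate-assembled units.
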