Features (pLannotate 1.2.2; 17 found; start..end, strand, type, name):
     32..250     -  terminator     NOS terminator (fragment): nopaline synthase terminator and poly(A) signal
    277..984     -  CDS            mCherry: mCherry is a basic (constitutively fluorescent) red fluorescent protein published in 2004, derived from Discosoma sp.. It is reported to be a very rapidly-maturing monomer with low acid sensitivity.
    985..1701    -  CDS            OLEO2_BRANA: Experimental evidence at protein level: Swiss-Prot protein existence level 1. May have a structural role to stabilize the lipid body during desiccation of the seed by preventing coalescence of the oil. Probably interacts with both lipid and phospholipid moieties of lipid bodies. May also provide recognition signals for specific lipase anchorage in lipolysis during seedling growth. From Brassica napus (Rape).
   2243..2767    +  CDS            MSR4 (fragment): MSRA4_ARATH - Also known as PMSR, PMSR4. Experimental evidence at protein level: Swiss-Prot protein existence level 1. Catalyzes the reduction of methionine sulfoxide (MetSO) to methionine in proteins. Plays a protective role against oxidative stress by restoring activity to proteins that have been inactivated by methionine oxidation. Prevents the methionine sulfoxidation of the heat shock protein HSP21 and its subsequent inactivation. MSRA family specifically reduces the MetSO S-enantiomer. From Arabidopsis thaliana (Mouse-ear cress).
   3136..3384    -  terminator     HSP terminator: efficient transcription terminator from the Arabidopsis thaliana heat shock protein 18.2 gene (Nagaya et al., 2010)
   3399..4094    -  CDS            mScarlet-I: mScarlet-I is a basic (constitutively fluorescent) red fluorescent protein published in 2016, derived from synthetic construct. It is reported to be a rapidly-maturing monomer with moderate acid sensitivity.
   4143..5003    -  CDS            PIP1.4: PIP14_ARATH - Also known as TMPC. Experimental evidence at protein level: Swiss-Prot protein existence level 1. Aquaporins facilitate the transport of water and small neutral solutes across cell membranes. From Arabidopsis thaliana (Mouse-ear cress).
   5705..5729    +  misc_feature   RB T-DNA repeat: right border repeat from nopaline C58 T-DNA
   6069..6470    +  CDS            Y4CG_SINFN (fragment): Protein inferred from homology: Swiss-Prot protein existence level 3. From Sinorhizobium fredii (strain NBRC 101917 / NGR234).
   7030..7659    +  CDS            pVS1 StaA: stability protein from the Pseudomonas plasmid pVS1 (Heeb et al., 2000)
   8088..9161    +  CDS            pVS1 RepA: replication protein from the Pseudomonas plasmid pVS1 (Heeb et al., 2000)
   9227..9421    +  rep_origin     pVS1 oriV: origin of replication for the Pseudomonas plasmid pVS1 (Heeb et al., 2000)
   9624..9663    +  CDS            rop (fragment): Rop protein, which maintains plasmids at low copy number; rop
   9765..9905    +  misc_feature   bom: basis of mobility region from pBR322
  10091..10679   -  rep_origin     ori: high-copy-number ColE1/pMB1/pBR322/pUC origin of replication
  10767..11582   -  CDS            KanR: aminoglycoside phosphotransferase; aph(3')-Ia; confers resistance to kanamycin in bacteria or G418 (Geneticin®) in eukaryotes
  12015..12039   +  misc_feature   LB T-DNA repeat: left border repeat from nopaline C58 T-DNA
>Addgene plasmid #207928 | pMP108 | addgene full sequence | sequence record 415345 | Addgene NGS Result
TAACGAATTGCTCGAGCACCTGCCGATATACTTTATCCTAGTTTGCGCGCTATATTTTGTTTTCTATCGC
GTATTAAATGTATAATTGCGGGACTCTAATCATAAAAACCCATCTCATAAATAACGTCATGCATTACATG
TTAATTATTACATGCTTAACGTAATTCAACAGAAATTATATGATAATCATCGCAAGACCGGCAACAGGAT
TCAATCTTAAGAAACTTTATTGCCAAATGTTTGAACGATCTGCTTGACTCTAGATACTCACATATGCTTG
TACAGCTCGTCCATGCCGCCGGTGGAGTGGCGGCCCTCGGCGCGTTCGTACTGTTCCACGATGGTGTAGT
CCTCGTTGTGGGAGGTGATGTCCAACTTGATGTTGACGTTGTAGGCGCCGGGCAGCTGCACGGGCTTCTT
GGCCTTGTAGGTGGTCTTGACCTCAGCGTCGTAGTGGCCGCCGTCCTTCAGCTTCAGCCTCTGCTTGATC
TCGCCCTTCAGGGCGCCGTCCTCGGGGTACATCCGCTCGGAGGAGGCCTCCCAGCCCATGGTCTTCTTCT
GCATTACGGGGCCGTCGGAGGGGAAGTTGGTGCCGCGCAGCTTCACCTTGTAGATGAACTCGCCGTCCTG
CAGGGAGGAGTCCTGGGTCACGGTCACCACGCCGCCGTCCTCGAAGTTCATCACGCGCTCCCACTTGAAG
CCCTCGGGGAAGGACAGCTTCAAGTAGTCGGGGATGTCGGCGGGGTGCTTCACGTAGGCCTTGGAGCCGT
ACATGAACTGAGGGGACAGGATGTCCCAGGCGAAGGGCAGGGGGCCACCCTTGGTCACCTTCAGCTTGGC
GGTCTGGGTGCCCTCGTAGGGGCGGCCCTCGCCCTCGCCCTCGATCTCGAACTCGTGGCCGTTCACGGAG
CCCTCCATGTGCACCTTGAAGCGCATGAACTCCTTGATGATGGCCATGTTATCCTCCTCGCCCTTGCTCA
ACATAGTAGTGTGCTGGCCACCACGAGTACGGTCACGGTCATGTTCCCCACCAGTATGTTGCTGTCCGTA
GTACTGAGCTCTGTCTTTCAGATCCTGAGCTTTGCTTCCCAACTTCATCCTTGCACTGTCCAACTTGTCT
GATCCCTGTGGGTGCTCTCCCGTTGCGTACCTATTCACAATCAATAGGTATCATACCAAGCATTTTACCT
ATATAGATGATATACACAGACACATTCAAGCTAGCTAGGTCAAATTTCGTATTTAGTTAACCAAATGTTC
CCTAGAATTTGCAATTTCTTATTGTTACATTTGTTATTCGACCAAAAAAATTGATCCAAAGCTACTGGCT
CAACACATGCATGCACATATTGCACAAAATTATGAAGTAAGATGATAAATGTGTGCTTACTTGTAAATCC
AAGAGAAAACGGTTATAGCGGCAATGCCAAACCCTCCAGAGGAAAGAAAACCGGTGATGAGGAGTGCAAC
TGTGATGAGAGCCGGGACAAGGATTGGGCTGAAGATAACGAGCAGAGGTGTTGCAACAGTCAAAGCTATG
ACAGTTCCAACAAGGGTAAGGCTGGAGAGAACAAGGAGGGAACCACCAGCTGTGACAGCAGTTGCAGCTT
TAGCAATCTGCCTAGACTTGGAGTAGTCAGATCCTCGTCCGGACATCTGGTACTGATCTCGATCTCGGCC
CATCATCGGGTACTGGTCCCTGCCGATGATATCGTGATGGGTTCCTCTAGCTGTATCCGCCATTTTTTTG
TTCTTGTTTACTAGAGAGAATGAGATTTTGAATGAGAGATTGATCAAAAAGATGTGTATATATTTTGGAA
GAGGTAGGAGTGTTTGTTAGATATATTAAGAAAGGAGACGAGAAGTCACGTGTCAATGGAGACATCATGC
AATTGTAGGCCACGTGTTAATGGCGTCACCATGCAGCCGCTGCATGTGTTAACGAGAGGAGTCTATTCAA
AGACACGTTTGTTTTTTGCCTAGCTCAGAATGTGGCGTTGGCATCGAACCGAAACATAAAACGCAAAACG
AACCTTTGGGCTCGTCAGTATGGGTTTGGGCCTTCAATAGATTCCTTCTATACGGCCCACATATCCACTA
TTGGCAACAAAATTAGAAAAATTTAGGATTTAGTTTTAAAATTTGTTCCGCGACATTCTAGAACAATGAA
GAAAATGGATACAAATAATAAATCTATCTGCCTCTTAAAAGTTCCAAATTTCACCACGTCACTGCTTTGA
TAATGCAGGTCCTCGTCGTCTCTCCTCCGCTCATCGCCGCCGCATCTCTCTCTAAACCTCTCAATTCTCT
CTCTAAAGCCGCACTCTCTTTCTCCAGAGCCAAACCCATTTGTCCTTTCCCTCAAACCTCTCGACGACCA
ATCTCCGTATACAAATCCCCAATGAACAACCTTTTCAACAGACTCGGATTCGGGTCTGGTCCTCAAGCCC
AAGCTGACCCATCTTCCGCCGCAATCGCCCAAGGACCCGACGATGATGTTCCGTCTTCAGGTCAGCAATT
CGCGCAATTTGGCGCCGGTTGTTTCTGGGGAGTGGAGCTAGCTTACCAGAGAGTTCCTGGTGTGACCAAG
ACCGAGGTTGGGTATAGCCATGGCATCGTGCACAATCCGAGTTACGAGGATGTCTGTACTGGCACTACGG
GACATAACGAGGTTGTTAGAGTTCAGTATGATCCCAAAGAGTGTAGCTTTGAGAGCTTGCTTGATGTTTT
CTGGAATCGTCATGATCCAACCACCTTGAATCGTCAGGTGATTGATTGCTTTAACCCTAAAAATCTAGAC
GTTATCAGTATCAGATCGTAATTTGAATCAATAGAGAGCTCTATGTGTGTTCTGCATTTGGGGCTGAATT
GTTTATTAGATAACAACGACTAGATTCACCTGTTTAGACGAACTCTCTGTCCCTTAGTCTTTAGTTCTAC
ATACATTTGGTAGTCTCAAGTAACTATTGGCTAAGTTGTTATGAGCTAGTTAGAATCTCAGGCCTTGTTG
ATATGAGGATTCGTGTTTGATTATGTGGAAGTGACATTGCCATTTCCATTTTCGTATGCGATCTTGTACT
TGAGTCTGTTCTTGTTCATGTTACTATACCTACATACACTTGAAGTAGTGAATTCCTTATCTTTAATCAT
ATTCCATAGTCCATACCATAGCACATACAGTAGTTATATGCTGCAGAAGAGATCCAACAAAACATTCACA
ATGGATTATAGAAACATTTGTTTATTCATTATAATGAGATCTTACATTCATTTAATATTAGAAAAAGCCA
CAAATTCATAACACAACAAGCCAAGAAAAAAACACAAACTTAAGCACACAAGCTATTTATTTGACACACC
AAATATTTCATCTTCATCTTCATATGAGCTCGCAGCTACTTGTACAGCTCGTCCATGCCACCAGTAGAAT
GACGACCCTCAGACCTCTCGTACTGCTCAACCACAGTGTAATCCTCGTTGTGGCTGGTGATGTCGAGCTT
TCTGTCAACGTTGTAAGCCCCAGGCATTTGCACCGGTTTCTTGGCCTTGTAGGTAGTCTTGAAATCAGCG
AGGTAACGTCCACCGTCCTTAAGCCTAAGAGCCATCTTGATGTCGCCCTTAAGCACACCGTCCTCAGGAT
AAAGTCTCTCGGTAGAGGCTTCCCAGCCCATAGTCTTTTTCTGCATCACAGGACCATCAGGAGGGAAGTT
AGTTCCCCTGAGCTTCACCTTGTAGATGAGGGTCCCATCCTCAAGAGAAGTATCCTGGGTCACAGTCACA
GCACCACCATCCTCGAAATTCATCACACGCTCCCACTTGAATCCCTCTGGGAAAGACTGCTTGTAGTAGT
CCGGAATATCAGCAGGGTGCTTGATGAAAGCCCTGCTGCCGTACATGAACTGCGGTGAAAGAATATCCCA
GCTGAACGGAAGCGGTCCACCTTTTGTCACCTTGAGCTTAGCAGTCTGAGTTCCCTCGTAAGGTCTACCC
TCACCTTCACCTTCGATCTCGAACTCATGTCCGTTCATGCTGCCTTCCATGTGGACCTTGAACCTCATGA
ACTCTTTGATCACTGCCTCGCCCTTGCTCACCATGGATCCGCCTCCACCACTAGTGCCACCGCTGCCACC
GCTAGCACCTGAACTCTTGCTCTTGAAAGGAATCGCTCTGATGACAATCTGGTGATATAGTGCTGCTAGA
GCTGCTCCAATGAATGGTCCAACCCAGAAAATCCAATGGTCATCCCAAGAGTGGTCCTTGTTGTAGATAA
TTGCGGCTCCAAGACTTCTAGCTGGGTTGATTCCGGTCCCGGTGATCGGTATTGTTGCCAAGTGTACCAA
GAACACTGCAAATCCGATTGGGAGCGGCGCCAAAATCGGGACGTGTGAGTCACGGGCGCTTCTCTTGGCG
TCGGTGGCGGAGAAGACAGTGTAGACGAGAACGAATGTTCCGATGATTTCAGCACCAAGGCCAGAACCTT
TGGTGTAGCCATGAGCAACGGTGTTAGCACCACCACCGAGAGTCTGGTACGGCGTTGGCTGGAAACCTTT
GACGACTCCGGCACCACAGATGGCTCCAAGGCATTGCATAATCATGTAGAACACTGCTCTGGTCAGAGAT
AACTTCCGAGCCAAGAACAGACCGAATGTTACAGCAGGGTTGATGTGTCCACCTGAAATTCCAGCAGTAC
AGTAGACAAGAGCAAAGATCATGCCACCAAAAGCCCACGCGATACCTTGGATTCCAACAGAAGCACACAT
GTTTGGTGCTCTCTTAACTCCCATTACAGTCAAAACAGTGATGTAGAGAAACAAGAAAGTAGCGATAAAC
TCAGCTATTCCGGCTCTGTAGAAAGACCATGAGCTGAGCTCGCCGGGCTCGAACAGTGGCGCAGGAGGTG
GCTCTTTGTAGTCCTTGTCGGTGGACTGAGCCGATGTACCGATGGGTTGCCTCTCCGGGAACTTGTTAGC
TCCCACTCGTACATCTTCTTCTTTGCCTTCCATTGTTGAGCCTGTTGGTACCAGTCGACTGAATACTGTT
TGTTAATCAGAAAAACTCAGATTAATCTACAAATTCGATCGCACAAACTAGAAACTAACACCAGATCTAG
ATAGAAATCACAAATCGAAGAGTAATTATTCGACAAAACTCAAATTATTTGAACAAATCGGATGATATCT
ATGAAACCCTAATCGAGAATTAAGATGATATCTAACGATCAAACCCAGAAAATCGTCTTCGATCTAAGAT
TAACAGAATCTAAACCAAAGAACATATACGAAATTGGGATCGAACGAAAACAAAATCGAAGATTTTGAGA
GAATAAGGAACACAGAAATTTACCTTGATCACGGTAGAGAGAATTGAGAGAAAGTTTTTAAGATTTTGAG
AAATTGAAATCTGAATTGTGAAGAAGAAGAGCTCTTTGGGTATTGTTTTATAGAAGAAGAAGAAGAAAAG
ACGAGGACGACTAGGTCACGAGAAAGCTAAGGCGGTGAAGCAATAGCTAATAATAAAATGACACGTGTAT
TGAGCGTTGTTTACACGCAAAGTTGTTTTTGGCTAATTGCCTTATTTTTAGGTTGAGGAAAAGTATTTGT
GCTTTGAGTTGATAAACACGACTCGTGTGTGCCGGCTGCAACCACTTTGACGCCGTTTATTACTGACTCG
TCGAGGTTGACTGTAGCAGGTGCCATGGTAATTCTGACAGGATATATTGGCGGGTAAACCTAAGAGAAAA
GAGCGTTTATTAGAATAATCGGATATTTAAAAGGGCGTGAAAAGGTTTATCCGTTCGTCCATTTGTATGT
GCATGCCAACCACAGGGTTCCCCTCGGGATCAAAGTACTTTGATCCAACCCCTCCGCTGCTATAGTGCAG
TCGGCTTCTGACGTTCAGTGCAGCCGTCATCTGAAAACGACATGTCGCACAAGTCCTAAGTTACGCGACA
GGCTGCCGCCCTGCCCTTTTCCTGGCGTTTTCTTGTCGCGTGTTTTAGTCGCATAAAGTAGAATACTTGC
GACTAGAACCGGAGACATTACGCCATGAACAAGAGCGCCGCCGCTGGCCTGCTGGGCTATGCCCGCGTCA
GCACCGACGACCAGGACTTGACCAACCAACGGGCCGAACTGCACGCGGCCGGCTGCACCAAGCTGTTTTC
CGAGAAGATCACCGGCACCAGGCGCGACCGCCCGGAGCTGGCCAGGATGCTTGACCACCTACGCCCTGGC
GACGTTGTGACAGTGACCAGGCTAGACCGCCTGGCCCGCAGCACCCGCGACCTACTGGACATTGCCGAGC
GCATCCAGGAGGCCGGCGCGGGCCTGCGTAGCCTGGCAGAGCCGTGGGCCGACACCACCACGCCGGCCGG
CCGCATGGTGTTGACCGTGTTCGCCGGCATTGCCGAGTTCGAGCGTTCCCTAATCATCGACCGCACCCGG
AGCGGGCGCGAGGCCGCCAAGGCCCGAGGCGTGAAGTTTGGCCCCCGCCCTACCCTCACCCCGGCACAGA
TCGCGCACGCCCGCGAGCTGATCGACCAGGAAGGCCGCACCGTGAAAGAGGCGGCTGCACTGCTTGGCGT
GCATCGCTCGACCCTGTACCGCGCACTTGAGCGCAGCGAGGAAGTGACGCCCACCGAGGCCAGGCGGCGC
GGTGCCTTCCGTGAGGACGCATTGACCGAGGCCGACGCCCTGGCGGCCGCCGAGAATGAACGCCAAGAGG
AACAAGCATGAAACCGCACCAGGACGGCCAGGACGAACCGTTTTTCATTACCGAAGAGATCGAGGCGGAG
ATGATCGCGGCCGGGTACGTGTTCGAGCCGCCCGCGCACCTCTCAACCGTGCGGCTGCATGAAATCCTGG
CCGGTTTGTCTGATGCCAAGCTGGCGGCCTGGCCGGCCAGCTTGGCCGCTGAAGAAACCGAGCGCCGCCG
TCTAAAAAGGTGATGTGTATTTGAGTAAAACAGCTTGCGTCATGCGGTCGCTGCGTATATGATGCGATGA
GTAAATAAACAAATACGCAAGGGGAACGCATGAAGGTTATCGCTGTACTTAACCAGAAAGGCGGGTCAGG
CAAGACGACCATCGCAACCCATCTAGCCCGCGCCCTGCAACTCGCCGGGGCCGATGTTCTGTTAGTCGAT
TCCGATCCCCAGGGCAGTGCCCGCGATTGGGCGGCCGTGCGGGAAGATCAACCGCTAACCGTTGTCGGCA
TCGACCGCCCGACGATTGACCGCGACGTGAAGGCCATCGGCCGGCGCGACTTCGTAGTGATCGACGGAGC
GCCCCAGGCGGCGGACTTGGCTGTGTCCGCGATCAAGGCAGCCGACTTCGTGCTGATTCCGGTGCAGCCA
AGCCCTTACGACATATGGGCCACCGCCGACCTGGTGGAGCTGGTTAAGCAGCGCATTGAGGTCACGGATG
GAAGGCTACAAGCGGCCTTTGTCGTGTCGCGGGCGATCAAAGGCACGCGCATCGGCGGTGAGGTTGCCGA
GGCGCTGGCCGGGTACGAGCTGCCCATTCTTGAGTCCCGTATCACGCAGCGCGTGAGCTACCCAGGCACT
GCCGCCGCCGGCACAACCGTTCTTGAATCAGAACCCGAGGGCGACGCTGCCCGCGAGGTCCAGGCGCTGG
CCGCTGAAATTAAATCAAAACTCATTTGAGTTAATGAGGTAAAGAGAAAATGAGCAAAAGCACAAACACG
CTAAGTGCCGGCCGTCCGAGCGCACGCAGCAGCAAGGCTGCAACGTTGGCCAGCCTGGCAGACACGCCAG
CCATGAAGCGGGTCAACTTTCAGTTGCCGGCGGAGGATCACACCAAGCTGAAGATGTACGCGGTACGCCA
AGGCAAGACCATTACCGAGCTGCTATCTGAATACATCGCGCAGCTACCAGAGTAAATGAGCAAATGAATA
AATGAGTAGATGAATTTTAGCGGCTAAAGGAGGCGGCATGGAAAATCAAGAACAACCAGGCACCGACGCC
GTGGAATGCCCCATGTGTGGAGGAACGGGCGGTTGGCCAGGCGTAAGCGGCTGGGTTGCCTGCCGGCCCT
GCAATGGCACTGGAACCCCCAAGCCCGAGGAATCGGCGTGAGCGGTCGCAAACCATCCGGCCCGGTACAA
ATCGGCGCGGCGCTGGGTGATGACCTGGTGGAGAAGTTGAAGGCCGCGCAGGCCGCCCAGCGGCAACGCA
TCGAGGCAGAAGCACGCCCCGGTGAATCGTGGCAAGCGGCCGCTGATCGAATCCGCAAAGAATCCCGGCA
ACCGCCGGCAGCCGGTGCGCCGTCGATTAGGAAGCCGCCCAAGGGCGACGAGCAACCAGATTTTTTCGTT
CCGATGCTCTATGACGTGGGCACCCGCGATAGTCGCAGCATCATGGACGTGGCCGTTTTCCGTCTGTCGA
AGCGTGACCGACGAGCTGGCGAGGTGATCCGCTACGAGCTTCCAGACGGGCACGTAGAGGTTTCCGCAGG
GCCGGCCGGCATGGCCAGTGTGTGGGATTACGACCTGGTACTGATGGCGGTTTCCCATCTAACCGAATCC
ATGAACCGATACCGGGAAGGGAAGGGAGACAAGCCCGGCCGCGTGTTCCGTCCACACGTTGCGGACGTAC
TCAAGTTCTGCCGGCGAGCCGATGGCGGAAAGCAGAAAGACGACCTGGTAGAAACCTGCATTCGGTTAAA
CACCACGCACGTTGCCATGCAGCGTACGAAGAAGGCCAAGAACGGCCGCCTGGTGACGGTATCCGAGGGT
GAAGCCTTGATTAGCCGCTACAAGATCGTAAAGAGCGAAACCGGGCGGCCGGAGTACATCGAGATCGAGC
TAGCTGATTGGATGTACCGCGAGATCACAGAAGGCAAGAACCCGGACGTGCTGACGGTTCACCCCGATTA
CTTTTTGATCGATCCCGGCATCGGCCGTTTTCTCTACCGCCTGGCACGCCGCGCCGCAGGCAAGGCAGAA
GCCAGATGGTTGTTCAAGACGATCTACGAACGCAGTGGCAGCGCCGGAGAGTTCAAGAAGTTCTGTTTCA
CCGTGCGCAAGCTGATCGGGTCAAATGACCTGCCGGAGTACGATTTGAAGGAGGAGGCGGGGCAGGCTGG
CCCGATCCTAGTCATGCGCTACCGCAACCTGATCGAGGGCGAAGCATCCGCCGGTTCCTAATGTACGGAG
CAGATGCTAGGGCAAATTGCCCTAGCAGGGGAAAAAGGTCGAAAAGGACTCTTTCCTGTGGATAGCACGT
ACATTGGGAACCCAAAGCCGTACATTGGGAACCGGAACCCGTACATTGGGAACCCAAAGCCGTACATTGG
GAACCGGTCACACATGTAAGTGACTGATATAAAAGAGAAAAAAGGCGATTTTTCCGCCTAAAACTCTTTA
AAACTTATTAAAACTCTTAAAACCCGCCTGGCCTGTGCATAACTGTCTGGCCAGCGCACAGCCGAAGAGC
TGCAAAAAGCGCCTACCCTTCGGTCGCTGCGCTCCCTACGCCCCGCCGCTTCGCGTCGGCCTATCGCGGC
CGCTGGCCGCTCAAAAATGGCTGGCCTACGGCCAGGCAATCTACCAGGGCGCGGACAAGCCGCGCCGTCG
CCACTCGACCGCCGGCGCCCACATCAAGGCACCCTGCCTCGCGCGTTTCGGTGATGACGGTGAAAACCTC
TGACACATGCAGCTCCCGGTGACGGTCACAGCTTGTCTGTAAGCGGATGCCGGGAGCAGACAAGCCCGTC
AGGGCGCGTCAGCGGGTGTTGGCGGGTGTCGGGGCGCAGCCATGACCCAGTCACGTAGCGATAGCGGAGT
GTATACTGGCTTAACTATGCGGCATCAGAGCAGATTGTACTGAGAGTGCACCATATGCGGTGTGAAATAC
CGCACAGATGCGTAAGGAGAAAATACCGCATCAGGCGCTCTTCCGCTTCCTCGCTCACTGACTCGCTGCG
CTCGGTCGTTCGGCTGCGGCGAGCGGTATCAGCTCACTCAAAGGCGGTAATACGGTTATCCACAGAATCA
GGGGATAACGCAGGAAAGAACATGTGAGCAAAAGGCCAGCAAAAGGCCAGGAACCGTAAAAAGGCCGCGT
TGCTGGCGTTTTTCCATAGGCTCCGCCCCCCTGACGAGCATCACAAAAATCGACGCTCAAGTCAGAGGTG
GCGAAACCCGACAGGACTATAAAGATACCAGGCGTTTCCCCCTGGAAGCTCCCTCGTGCGCTCTCCTGTT
CCGACCCTGCCGCTTACCGGATACCTGTCCGCCTTTCTCCCTTCGGGAAGCGTGGCGCTTTCTCATAGCT
CACGCTGTAGGTATCTCAGTTCGGTGTAGGTCGTTCGCTCCAAGCTGGGCTGTGTGCACGAACCCCCCGT
TCAGCCCGACCGCTGCGCCTTATCCGGTAACTATCGTCTTGAGTCCAACCCGGTAAGACACGACTTATCG
CCACTGGCAGCAGCCACTGGTAACAGGATTAGCAGAGCGAGGTATGTAGGCGGTGCTACAGAGTTCTTGA
AGTGGTGGCCTAACTACGGCTACACTAGAAGGACAGTATTTGGTATCTGCGCTCTGCTGAAGCCAGTTAC
CTTCGGAAAAAGAGTTGGTAGCTCTTGATCCGGCAAACAAACCACCGCTGGTAGCGGTGGTTTTTTTGTT
TGCAAGCAGCAGATTACGCGCAGAAAAAAAGGATCTCAAGAAGATCCTTTGATCTTTTCTACGGGGTCTG
ACGCTCAGTGGAACGAAAACTCACGTTAAGGGATTTTGGTCATGCATTCTAGGTGATTAGAAAAACTCAT
CGAGCATCAAATGAAACTGCAATTTATTCATATCAGGATTATCAATACCATATTTTTGAAAAAGCCGTTT
CTGTAATGAAGGAGAAAACTCACCGAGGCAGTTCCATAGGATGGCAAGATCCTGGTATCGGTCTGCGATT
CCGACTCGTCCAACATCAATACAACCTATTAATTTCCCCTCGTCAAAAATAAGGTTATCAAGTGAGAAAT
CACCATGAGTGACGACTGAATCCGGTGAGAATGGCAAAAGTTTATGCATTTCTTTCCAGACTTGTTCAAC
AGGCCAGCCATTACGCTCGTCATCAAAATCACTCGCATCAACCAAACCGTTATTCATTCGTGATTGCGCC
TGAGCGAGTCGAAATACGCGATCGCTGTTAAAAGGACAATTACAAACAGGAATCGAATGCAACCGGCGCA
GGAACACTGCCAGCGCATCAACAATATTTTCACCTGAATCAGGATATTCTTCTAATACCTGGAATGCTGT
TTTCCCTGGGATCGCAGTGGTGAGTAACCATGCATCATCAGGAGTACGGATAAAATGCTTGATGGTCGGA
AGAGGCATAAATTCCGTCAGCCAGTTTAGTCTGACCATCTCATCTGTAACATCATTGGCAACGCTACCTT
TGCCATGTTTCAGAAACAACTCTGGCGCATCGGGCTTCCCATACAATCGGTAGATTGTCGCACCTGATTG
CCCGACATTATCGCGAGCCCATTTATACCCATATAAATCAGCATCCATGTTGGAATTTAATCGCGGCCTT
GAGCAAGACGTTTCCCGTTGAATATGGCTCATAACAGAACTTATTATTTCCTTCCTCTTTTCTACAGTAT
TTAAAGATACCCCAAGAAGCTAATTATAACAAGACGAACTCCAATTCACTGTTCCTTGCATTCTAAAACC
TTAAATACCAGAAAACAGCTTTTTCAAAGTTGTTTTCAAAGTTGGCGTATAACATAGTATCGACGGAGCC
GATTTTGAAACCGCGGTGATCACAGGCAGCAACGCTCTGTCATCGTTACAATCAACATGCTACCCTCCGC
GAGATCATCCGTGTTTCAAACCCGGCAGCTTAGTTGCCGTTCTTCCGAATAGCATCGGTAACATGAGCAA
AGTCTGCCGCCTTACAACGGCTCTCCCGCTGACGCCGTCCCGGACTGATGGGCTGCCTGTATCGAGTGGT
GATTTTGTGCCGAGCTGCCGGTCGGGGAGCTGTTGGCTGGCTGGTGGCAGGATATATTGTGGTGTAAACA
